>Addgene plasmid #126298 | pGWB14-LYX080 | addgene full sequence | sequence record 246939 | Addgene NGS Result
TCGGTCTTGCCTTGCTCGTCGGTGATGTACTTCACCAGCTCCGCGAAGTCGCTCTTCTTGATGGAGCGCA
TGGGGACGTGCTTGGCAATCACGCGCACCCCCCGGCCGTTTTAGCGGCTAAAAAAGTCATGGCTCTGCCC
TCGGGCGGACCACGCCCATCATGACCTTGCCAAGCTCGTCCTGCTTCTCTTCGATCTTCGCCAGCAGGGC
GAGGATCGTGGCATCACCGAACCGCGCCGTGCGCGGGTCGTCGGTGAGCCAGAGTTTCAGCAGGCCGCCC
AGGCGGCCCAGGTCGCCATTGATGCGGGCCAGCTCGCGGACGTGCTCATAGTCCACGACGCCCGTGATTT
TGTAGCCCTGGCCGACGGCCAGCAGGTAGGCCGACAGGCTCATGCCGGCCGCCGCCGCCTTTTCCTCAAT
CGCTCTTCGTTCGTCTGGAAGGCAGTACACCTTGATAGGTGGGCTGCCCTTCCTGGTTGGCTTGGTTTCA
TCAGCCATCCGCTTGCCCTCATCTGTTACGCCGGCGGTAGCCGGCCAGCCTCGCAGAGCAGGATTCCCGT
TGAGCACCGCCAGGTGCGAATAAGGGACAGTGAAGAAGGAACACCCGCTCGCGGGTGGGCCTACTTCACC
TATCCTGCCCGGCTGACGCCGTTGGATACACCAAGGAAAGTCTACACGAACCCTTTGGCAAAATCCTGTA
TATCGTGCGAAAAAGGATGGATATACCGAAAAAATCGCTATAATGACCCCGAAGCAGGGTTATGCAGCGG
AAAAGCGCCACGCTTCCCGAAGGGAGAAAGGCGGACAGGTATCCGGTAAGCGGCAGGGTCGGAACAGGAG
AGCGCACGAGGGAGCTTCCAGGGGGAAACGCCTGGTATCTTTATAGTCCTGTCGGGTTTCGCCACCTCTG
ACTTGAGCGTCGATTTTTGTGATGCTCGTCAGGGGGGCGGAGCCTATGGAAAAACGCCAGCAACGCGGCC
TTTTTACGGTTCCTGGCCTTTTGCTGGCCTTTTGCTCACATGTTCTTTCCTGCGTTATCCCCTGATTCTG
TGGATAACCGTATTACCGCCTTTGAGTGAGCTGATACCGCTCGCCGCAGCCGAACGACCGAGCGCAGCGA
GTCAGTGAGCGAGGAAGCGGAAGAGCGCCAGAAGGCCGCCAGAGAGGCCGAGCGCGGCCGTGAGGCTTGG
ACGCTAGGGCAGGGCATGAAAAAGCCCGTAGCGGGCTGCTACGGGCGTCTGACGCGGTGGAAAGGGGGAG
GGGATGTTGTCTACATGGCTCTGCTGTAGTGAGTGGGTTGCGCTCCGGCAGCGGTCCTGATCAATCGTCA
CCCTTTCTCGGTCCTTCAACGTTCCTGACAACGAGCCTCCTTTTCGCCAATCCATCGACAATCACCGCGA
GTCCCTGCTCGAACGCTGCGTCCGGACCGGCTTCGTCGAAGGCGTCTATCGCGGCCCGCAACAGCGGCGA
GAGCGGAGCCTGTTCAACGGTGCCGCCGCGCTCGCCGGCATCGCTGTCGCCGGCCTGCTCCTCAAGCACG
GCCCCAACAGTGAAGTAGCTGATTGTCATCAGCGCATTGACGGCGTCCCCGGCCGAAAAACCCGCCTCGC
AGAGGAAGCGAAGCTGCGCGTCGGCCGTTTCCATCTGCGGTGCGCCCGGTCGCGTGCCGGCATGGATGCG
CGCGCCATCGCGGTAGGCGAGCAGCGCCTGCCTGAAGCTGCGGGCATTCCCGATCAGAAATGAGCGCCAG
TCGTCGTCGGCTCTCGGCACCGAATGCGTATGATTCTCCGCCAGCATGGCTTCGGCCAGTGCGTCGAGCA
GCGCCCGCTTGTTCCTGAAGTGCCAGTAAAGCGCCGGCTGCTGAACCCCCAACCGTTCCGCCAGTTTGCG
TGTCGTCAGACCGTCTACGCCGACCTCGTTCAACAGGTCCAGGGCGGCACGGATCACTGTATTCGGCTGC
AACTTTGTCATGCTTGACACTTTATCACTGATAAACATAATATGTCCACCAACTTATCAGTGATAAAGAA
TCCGCGCGTTCAATCGGACCAGCGGAGGCTGGTCCGGAGGCCAGACGTGAAACCCAACATACCCCTGATC
GTAATTCTGAGCACTGTCGCGCTCGACGCTGTCGGCATCGGCCTGATTATGCCGGTGCTGCCGGGCCTCC
TGCGCGATCTGGTTCACTCGAACGACGTCACCGCCCACTATGGCATTCTGCTGGCGCTGTATGCGTTGGT
GCAATTTGCCTGCGCACCTGTGCTGGGCGCGCTGTCGGATCGTTTCGGGCGGCGGCCAATCTTGCTCGTC
TCGCTGGCCGGCGCCAGATCTGGGGAACCCTGTGGTTGGCATGCACATACAAATGGACGAACGGATAAAC
CTTTTCACGCCCTTTTAAATATCCGATTATTCTAATAAACGCTCTTTTCTCTTAGGTTTACCCGCCAATA
TATCCTGTCAAACACTGATAGTTTAAACGTTGCGATTAAGAATTCGAGCTCGGTACCCCCCTACTCCAAA
AATGTCAAAGATACAGTCTCAGAAGACCAAAGGGCTATTGAGACTTTTCAACAAAGGGTAATTTCGGGAA
ACCTCCTCGGATTCCATTGCCCAGCTATCTGTCACTTCATCGAAAGGACAGTAGAAAAGGAAGGTGGCTC
CTACAAATGCCATCATTGCGATAAAGGAAAGGCTATCATTCAAGATGCCTCTGCCGACAGTGGTCCCAAA
GATGGACCCCCACCCACGAGGAGCATCGTGGAAAAAGAAGACGTTCCAACCACGTCTTCAAAGCAAGTGG
ATTGATGTGACATCTCCACTGACGTAAGGGATGACGCACAATCCCACTATCCTTCGCAAGACCCTTCCTC
TATATAAGGAAGTTCATTTCATTTGGAGAGGACAGCCCAAGCTTCGACTCTAGAGGATCCCCTTAAATCG
ATATGGAACGAGCTATACAAGGAAACGACGCTAGGGAACAAGCTAACAGTGAACGTTGGGATGGAGGATC
AGGAGGTACCACTTCTCCCTTCAAACTTCCTGACGAAAGTCCGAGTTGGACTGAGTGGCGGCTACATAAC
GATGAGACGAATTCGAATCAAGATAATCCCCTTGGTTTCAAGGAAAGCTGGGGTTTCGGGAAAGTTGTAT
TTAAGAGATATCTCAGATACGACAGGACGGAAGCTTCACTGCACAGAGTCCTTGGATCTTGGACGGGAGA
TTCGGTTAACTATGCAGCATCTCGATTTTTCGGTTTCGACCAGATCGGATGTACCTATAGTATTCGGTTT
CGAGGAGTTAGTATCACCGTTTCTGGAGGGTCTCGAACTCTTCAGCATCTCTGTGAGATGGCAATTCGGT
CTAAGCAAGAACTGCTACAGCTTGCCCCAATCGAAGTGGAAAGTAATGTATCAAGAGGATGCCCTGAAGG
TACTCAAACCTTCGAAAAAGAAAGCGAGTAAGTCGAGGGCGAGCTCGAATTCGGTACGCTGAAATCACCA
GTCTCTCTCTACAAATCTATCTCTCTCTATTTTCTCCATAAATAATGTGTGAGTAGTTTCCCGATAAGGG
AAATTAGGGTTCTTATAGGGTTTCGCTCATGTGTTGAGCATATAAGAAACCCTTAGTATGTATTTGTATT
TGTAAAATACTTCTATCAATAAAATTTCTAATTCCTAAAACCAAAATCCAGTACTAAAATCCAGATCTCC
CTGCAGGTCCCCAGATTAGCCTTTTCAATTTCAGAAAGAATGCTAACCCACAGATGGTTAGAGAGGCTTA
CGCAGCAGGTCTCATCAAGACGATCTACCCGAGCAATAATCTCCAGGAAATCAAATACCTTCCCAAGAAG
GTTAAAGATGCAGTCAAAAGATTCAGGACTAACTGCATCAAGAACACAGAGAAAGATATATTTCTCAAGA
TCAGAAGTACTATTCCAGTATGGACGATTCAAGGCTTGCTTCACAAACCAAGGCAAGTAATAGAGATTGG
AGTCTCTAAAAAGGTAGTTCCCACTGAATCAAAGGCCATGGAGTCAAAGATTCAAATAGAGGACCTAACA
GAACTCGCCGTAAAGACTGGCGAACAGTTCATACAGAGTCTCTTACGACTCAATGACAAGAAGAAAATCT
TCGTCAACATGGTGGAGCACGACACACTTGTCTACTCCAAAAATATCAAAGATACAGTCTCAGAAGACCA
AAGGGCAATTGAGACTTTTCAACAAAGGGTAATATCCGGAAACCTCCTCGGATTCCATTGCCCAGCTATC
TGTCACTTTATTGTGAAGATAGTGGAAAAGGAAGGTGGCTCCTACAAATGCCATCATTGCGATAAAGGAA
AGGCCATCGTTGAAGATGCCTCTGCCGACAGTGGTCCCAAAGATGGACCCCCACCCACGAGGAGCATCGT
GGAAAAAGAAGACGTTCCAACCACGTCTTCAAAGCAAGTGGATTGATGTGATATCTCCACTGACGTAAGG
GATGACGCACAATCCCACTATCCTTCGCAAGACCCTTCCTCTATATAAGGAAGTTCATTTCATTTGGAGA
GAACACGGGGGACAAGTTTGTACAAAAAAGCAGGCTCCACCACTAGTATGCGGACACTTTGTGATGCTTG
TGAAAGTGCTGCTGCCATTCTTTTCTGTGCTGCAGATGAGGCTGCACTTTGCCGTGCCTGTGACGAAAAG
GTTCATATGTGTAATAAGCTTGCTAGTAGACATGTGAGGGTTGGACTAGCTAAGCCCAGTGATGTTCCTC
GTTGCGACATATGTGAAAATGCACCTGCATTCTTTTACTGTGAGGTTGATGGAAGTTCTCTTTGTCTGCA
ATGTGACTTGATTGTACACGTTGGAGGTAAACGAACACACAGTAGATATCTCCTGTTGAGGCAGAAAGTT
GAGTTTCCGGGAGACAAACCTGGGCCTACGGAGGAGTTAGCCGGGAAGACATTAGATCCTGGTGAAAACA
AGAGGGAATATAGTCACTCACCAAAGCCAATAGTTGAAGACAATCAACAAAATCGCAGATCCTCTCCTGT
CGTAGTTTCATATGGGAGTTCAGATGATCATGCCAAGAAGGACAAAATGATCGACTTAAATTTGAAGCCA
AATCGTTATCATGGTCCCGGGGACCCAGCTTTCTTGTACAAAGTGGTTGATAACAGCGGGTTAATTAACA
TCTTTTACCCATACGATGTTCCTGACTATGCGGGCTATCCCTATGACGTCCCGGACTATGCAGGATCCTA
TCCATATGACGTTCCAGATTACGCTGCTCAGTGCAGCGCTTAGAGCTCGAATTTCCCCGATCGTTCAAAC
ATTTGGCAATAAAGTTTCTTAAGATTGAATCCTGTTGCCGGTCTTGCGATGATTATCATATAATTTCTGT
TGAATTACGTTAAGCATGTAATAATTAACATGTAATGCATGACGTTATTTATGAGATGGGTTTTTATGAT
TAGAGTCCCGCAATTATACATTTAATACGCGATAGAAAACAAAATATAGCGCGCAAACTAGGATAAATTA
TCGCGCGCGGTGTCATCTATGTTACTAGATCGGGAATTAGCTTCATCAACGCAAGACATGCGCACGACCG
TCTGACAGGAGAGGAATTTCCGACGAGCACAGAAAGGACTTGCTCTTGGACGTAGGCCTATTTCTCAGGC
ACATGTATCAAGTGTTCGGACGTGGGTTTTCGATGGTGTATCAGCCGCCGCCAACTGGGAGATGAGGAGG
CTTTCTTGGGGGGCAGTCAGCAGTTCATTTCACAAGACAGAGGAACTTGTAAGGAGATGCACTGATTTAT
CTTGGCGCAAACCAGCAGGACGAATTAGTGGGAATAGCCCGCGAATATCTAAGTTATGCCTGTCGGCATG
AGCAGAAACTTCCAATTCGAAACAGTTTGGAGAGGTTGTTTTTGGGCATACCTTTTGTTAGTCAGCCTCT
CGATTGCTCATCGTCATTACACAGTACCGAAGTTTGATCGATCTAGTAACATAGATGACACCGCGCGCGA
TAATTTATCCTAGTTTGCGCGCTATATTTTGTTTTCTATCGCGTATTAAATGTATAATTGCGGGACTCTA
ATCATAAAAACCCATCTCATAAATAACGTCATGCATTACATGTTAATTATTACATGCTTAACGTAATTCA
ACAGAAATTATATGATAATCATCGCAAGACCGGCAACAGGATTCAATCTTAAGAAACTTTATTGCCAAAT
GTTTGAACGATCTGCTTCGACGCACTCCTTCTTTACTCCACCATCTCGTCCTTATTGAAAACGTGGGTAG
CACCAAAACGAATCAAGTCGCTGGAACTGAAGTTACCAATCACGCTGGATGATTTGCCAGTTGGATTAAT
CTTGCCTTTCCCCGCATGAATAATATTGATGAATGCATGCGTGAGGGGTATTTCGATTTTGGCAATAGCT
GCAATTGCCGCGACATCCTCCAACGAGCATAATTCTTCAGAAAAATAGCGATGTTCCATGTTGTCAGGGC
ATGCATGATGCACGTTATGAGGTGACGGTGCTAGGCAGTATTCCCTCAAAGTTTCATAGTCAGTATCATA
TTCATCATTGCATTCCTGCAAGAGAGAATTGAGACGCAATCCACACGCTGCGGCAACCTTCCGGCGTTCG
TGGTCTATTTGCTCTTGGACGTTGCAAACGTAAGTGTTGGATCCCGGTCGGCATCTACTCTATTCCTTTG
CCCTCGGACGAGTGCTGGGGCGTCGGTTTCCACTATCGGCGAGTACTTCTACACAGCCATCGGTCCAGAC
GGCCGCGCTTCTGCGGGCGATTTGTGTACGCCCGACAGTCCCGGCTCCGGATCGGACGATTGCGTCGCAT
CGACCCTGCGCCCAAGCTGCATCATCGAAATTGCCGTCAACCAAGCTCTGATAGAGTTGGTCAAGACCAA
TGCGGAGCATATACGCCCGGAGCCGCGGCGATCCTGCAAGCTCCGGATGCCTCCGCTCGAAGTAGCGCGT
CTGCTGCTCCATACAAGCCAACCACGGCCTCCAGAAGAAGATGTTGGCGACCTCGTATTGGGAATCCCCG
AACATCGCCTCGCTCCAGTCAATGACCGCTGTTATGCGGCCATTGTCCGTCAGGACATTGTTGGAGCCGA
AATCCGCGTGCACGAGGTGCCGGACTTCGGGGCAGTCCTCGGCCCAAAGCATCAGCTCATCGAGAGCCTG
CGCGACGGACGCACTGACGGTGTCGTCCATCACAGTTTGCCAGTGATACACATGGGGATCAGCAATCGCG
CATATGAAATCACGCCATGTAGTGTATTGACCGATTCCTTGCGGTCCGAATGGGCCGAACCCGCTCGTCT
GGCTAAGATCGGCCGCAGCGATCGCATCCATGGCCTCCGCGACCGGCTGCAGAACAGCGGGCAGTTCGGT
TTCAGGCAGGTCTTGCAACGTGACACCCTGTGCACGGCGGGAGATGCAATAGGTCAGGCTCTCGCTGAAT
TCCCCAATGTCAAGCACTTCCGGAATCGGGAGCGCGGCCGATGCAAAGTGCCGATAAACATAACGATCTT
TGTAGAAACCATCGGCGCAGCTATTTACCCGCAGGACATATCCACGCCCTCCTACATCGAAGCTGAAAGC
ACGAGATTCTTCGCCCTCCGAGAGCTGCATCAGGTCGGAGACGCTGTCGAACTTTTCGATCAGAAACTTC
TCGACAGACGTCGCGGTGAGTTCAGGCTTTTTCATATCGGGGTCGTCCTCTCCAAATGAAATGAACTTCC
TTATATAGAGGAAGGGTCTTGCGAAGGATAGTGGGATTGTGCGTCATCCCTTACGTCAGTGGAGATATCA
CATCAATCCACTTGCTTTGAAGACGTGGTTGGAACGTCTTCTTTTTCCACGATGCTCCTCGTGGGTGGGG
GTCCATCTTTGGGACCACTGTCGGCAGAGGCATCTTGAACGATAGCCTTTCCTTTATCGCAATGATGGCA
TTTGTAGGTGCCACCTTCCTTTTCTACTGTCCTTTTGATGAAGTGACAGATAGCTGGGCAATGGAATCCG
AGGAGGTTTCCCGATATTACCCTTTGTTGAAAAGTCTCAATAGCCCTTTGGTCTTCTGAGACTGTATCTT
TGATATTCTTGGAGTAGACGAGAGTGTCGTGCTCCACCATGTTGACGGATCTCTAGGACGCGTCCTAGAA
GCTAATTCACTGGCCGTCGTTTTACAACGTCGTGACTGGGAAAACCCTGGCGTTACCCAACTTAATCGCC
TTGCAGCACATCCCCCTTTCGCCAGCTGGCGTAATAGCGAAGAGGCCCGCACCGATCGCCCTTCCCAACA
GTTGCGCAGCCTGAATG
[44 nt withheld, positions 8348-8391]
C
[141 nt withheld, positions 8393-8533]
CCTTTGACGTTGGAGTCCACGTTCTTT
[37 nt withheld, positions 8561-8597]
ACCCTATCTCGGGCTATTCTTTTGATTTATAAGGGATTTTGCCGATTTCGGAACCACCATCAAACAGGAT
TTTCGCCTGCTGGGGCAAACCAGCGTGGACCGCTTGCTGCAACTCTCTCAGGGCCAGGCGGTGAAGGGCA
ATCAGCTGTTGCCCGTCTCACTGGTGAAAAGAAAAACCACCCCAGTACATTAAAAACGTCCGCAATGTGT
TATTAAGTTGTCTAAGCGTCAATTTGTTTACACCACAATATATCCTGCCACCAGCCAGCCAACAGCTCCC
CGACCGGCAGCTCGGCACAAAATCACCACTCGATACAGGCAGCCCATCAGTCCGGGACGGCGTCAGCGGG
AGAGCCGTTGTAAGGCGGCAGACTTTGCTCATGTTACCGATGCTATTCGGAAGAACGGCAACTAAGCTGC
CGGGTTTGAAACACGGATGATCTCGCGGAGGGTAGCATGTTGATTGTAACGATGACAGAGCGTTGCTGCC
TGTGATCAAATATCATCTCCCTCGCAGAGATCCGAATTATCAGCCTTCTTATTCATTTCTCGCTTAACCG
TGACAGGCTGTCGATCTTGAGAACTATGCCGACATAATAGGAAATCGCTGGATAAAGCCGCTGAGGAAGC
TGAGTGGCGCTATTTCTTTAGAAGTGAACGTTGACGATATCAACTCCCCTATCCATTGCTCACCGAATGG
TACAGGTCGGGGACCCGAAGTTCCGACTGTCGGCCTGATGCATCCCCGGCTGATCGACCCCAGATCTGGG
GCTGAGAAAGCCCAGTAAGGAAACAACTGTAGGTTCGAGTCGCGAGATCCCCCGGAACCAAAGGAAGTAG
GTTAAACCCGCTCCGATCAGGCCGAGCCACGCCAGGCCGAGAACATTGGTTCCTGTAGGCATCGGGATTG
GCGGATCAAACACTAAAGCTACTGGAACGAGCAGAAGTCCTCCGGCCGCCAGTTGCCAGGCGGTAAAGGT
GAGCAGAGGCACGGGAGGTTGCCACTTGCGGGTCAGCACGGTTCCGAACGCCATGGAAACCGCCCCCGCC
AGGCCCGCTGCGACGCCGACAGGATCTAGCGCTGCGTTTGGTGTCAACACCAACAGCGCCACGCCCGCAG
TTCCGCAAATAGCCCCCAGGACCGCCATCAATCGTATCGGGCTACCTAGCAGAGCGGCAGAGATGAACAC
GACCATCAGCGGCTGCACAGCGCCTACCGTCGCCGCGACCCCGCCCGGCAGGCGGTAGACCGAAATAAAC
AACAAGCTCCAGAATAGCGAAATATTAAGTGCGCCGAGGATGAAGATGCGCATCCACCAGATTCCCGTTG
GAATCTGTCGGACGATCATCACGAGCAATAAACCCGCCGGCAACGCCCGCAGCAGCATACCGGCGACCCC
TCGGCCTCGCTGTTCGGGCTCCACGAAAACGCCGGACAGATGCGCCTTGTGAGCGTCCTTGGGGCCGTCC
TCCTGTTTGAAGACCGACAGCCCAATGATCTCGCCGTCGATGTAGGCGCCGAATGCCACGGCATCTCGCA
ACCGTTCAGCGAACGCCTCCATGGGCTTTTTCTCCTCGTGCTCGTAAACGGACCCGAACATCTCTGGAGC
TTTCTTCAGGGCCGACAATCGGATCTCGCGGAAATCCTGCACGTCGGCCGCTCCAAGCCGTCGAATCTGA
GCCTTAATCACAATTGTCAATTTTAATCCTCTGTTTATCGGCAGTTCGTAGAGCGCGCCGTGCGTCCCGA
GCGATACTGAGCGAAGCAAGTGCGTCGAGCAGTGCCCGCTTGTTCCTGAAATGCCAGTAAAGCGCTGGCT
GCTGAACCCCCAGCCGGAACTGACCCCACAAGGCCCTAGCGTTTGCAATGCACCAGGTCATCATTGACCC
AGGCGTGTTCCACCAGGCCGCTGCCTCGCAACTCTTCGCAGGCTTCGCCGACCTGCTCGCGCCACTTCTT
CACGCGGGTGGAATCCGATCCGCACATGAGGCGGAAGGTTTCCAGCTTGAGCGGGTACGGCTCCCGGTGC
GAGCTGAAATAGTCGAACATCCGTCGGGCCGTCGGCGACAGCTTGCGGTACTTCTCCCATATGAATTTCG
TGTAGTGGTCGCCAGCAAACAGCACGACGATTTCCTCGTCGATCAGGACCTGGCAACGGGACGTTTTCTT
GCCACGGTCCAGGACGCGGAAGCGGTGCAGCAGCGACACCGATTCCAGGTGCCCAACGCGGTCGGACGTG
AAGCCCATCGCCGTCGCCTGTAGGCGCGACAGGCATTCCTCGGCCTTCGTGTAATACCGGCCATTGATCG
ACCAGCCCAGGTCCTGGCAAAGCTCGTAGAACGTGAAGGTGATCGGCTCGCCGATAGGGGTGCGCTTCGC
GTACTCCAACACCTGCTGCCACACCAGTTCGTCATCGTCGGCCCGCAGCTCGACGCCGGTGTAGGTGATC
TTCACGTCCTTGTTGACGTGGAAAATGACCTTGTTTTGCAGCGCCTCGCGCGGGATTTTCTTGTTGCGCG
TGGTGAACAGGGCAGAGCGGGCCGTGTCGTTTGGCATCGCTCGCATCGTGTCCGGCCACGGCGCAATATC
GAACAAGGAAAGCTGCATTTCCTTGATCTGCTGCTTCGTGTGTTTCAGCAACGCGGCCTGCTTGGCCTCG
CTGACCTGTTTTGCCAGGTCCTCGCCGGCGGTTTTTCGCTTCTTGGTCGTCATAGTTCCTCGCGTGTCGA
TGGTCATCGACTTCGCCAAACCTGCCGCCTCCTGTTCGAGACGACGCGAACGCTCCACGGCGGCCGATGG
CGCGGGCAGGGCAGGGGGAGCCAGTTGCACGCTGTCGCGCTCGATCTTGGCCGTAGCTTGCTGGACCATC
GAGCCGACGGACTGGAAGGTTTCGCGGGGCGCACGCATGACGGTGCGGCTTGCGATGGTTTCGGCATCCT
CGGCGGAAAACCCCGCGTCGATCAGTTCTTGCCTGTATGCCTTCCGGTCAAACGTCCGATTCATTCACCC
TCCTTGCGGGATTGCCCCGACTCACGCCGGGGCAATGTGCCCTTATTCCTGATTTGACCCGCCTGGTGCC
TTGGTGTCCAGATAATCCACCTTATCGGCAATGAAGTCGGTCCCGTAGACCGTCTGGCCGTCCTTCTCGT
ACTTGGTATTCCGAATCTTGCCCTGCACGAATACCAGCGACCCCTTGCCCAAATACTTGCCGTGGGCCTC
GGCCTGAGAGCCAAAACACTTGATGCGGAAGAAGTCGGTGCGCTCCTGCTTGTCGCCGGCATCGTTGCGC
CACATCTAGGTACTAAAACAATTCATCCAGTAAAATATAATATTTTATTTTCTCCCAATCAGGCTTGATC
CCCAGTAAGTCAAAAAATAGCTCGACATACTGTTCTTCCCCGATATCCTCCCTGATCGACCGGACGCAGA
AGGCAATGTCATACCACTTGTCCGCCCTGCCGCTTCTCCCAAGATCAATAAAGCCACTTACTTTGCCATC
TTTCACAAAGATGTTGCTGTCTCCCAGGTCGCCGTGGGAAAAGACAAGTTCCTCTTCGGGCTTTTCCGTC
TTTAAAAAATCATACAGCTCGCGCGGATCTTTAAATGGAGTGTCTTCTTCCCAGTTTTCGCAATCCACAT
CGGCCAGATCGTTATTCAGTAAGTAATCCAATTCGGCTAAGCGGCTGTCTAAGCTATTCGTATAGGGACA
ATCCGATATGTCGATGGAGTGAAAGAGCCTGATGCACTCCGCATACAGCTCGATAATCTTTTCAGGGCTT
TGTTCATCTTCATACTCTTCCGAGCAAAGGACGCCATCGGCCTCACTCATGAGCAGATTGCTCCAGCCAT
CATGCCGTTCAAAGTGCAGGACCTTTGGAACAGGCAGCTTTCCTTCCAGCCATAGCATCATGTCCTTTTC
CCGTTCCACATCATAGGTGGTCCCTTTATACCGGCTGTCCGTCATTTTTAAATATAGGTTTTCATTTTCT
CCCACCAGCTTATATACCTTAGCAGGAGACATTCCTTCCGTATCTTTTACGCAGCGGTATTTTTCGATCA
GTTTTTTCAATTCCGGTGATATTCTCATTTTAGCCATTTATTATTTCCTTCCTCTTTTCTACAGTATTTA
AAGATACCCCAAGAAGCTAATTATAACAAGACGAACTCCAATTCACTGTTCCTTGCATTCTAAAACCTTA
AATACCAGAAAACAGCTTTTTCAAAGTTGTTTTCAAAGTTGGCGTATAACATAGTATCGACGGAGCCGAT
TTTGAAACCACAATTATGGGTGATGCTGCCAACTTACTGATTTAGTGTATGATGGTGTTTTTGAGGTGCT
CCAGTGGCTTCTGTTTCTATCAGCTGTCCCTCCTGTTCAGCTACTGACGGGGTGGTGCGTAACGGCAAAA
GCACCGCCGGACATCAGCGCTATCTCTGCTCTCACTGCCGTAAAACATGGCAACTGCAGTTCACTTACAC
CGCTTCTCAACCCGGTACGCACCAGAAAATCATTGATATGGCCATGAATGGCGTTGGATGCCGGGCAACA
GCCCGCATTATGGGCGTTGGCCTCAACACGATTTTACGTCACTTAAAAAACTCAGGCCGCAGTCGGTAAC
CTCGCGCATACAGCCGGGCAGTGACGTCATCGTCTGCGCGGAAATGGACGAACAGTGGGGCTATGTCGGG
GCTAAATCGCGCCAGCGCTGGCTGTTTTACGCGTATGACAGTCTCCGGAAGACGGTTGTTGCGCACGTAT
TCGGTGAACGCACTATGGCGACGCTGGGGCGTCTTATGAGCCTGCTGTCACCCTTTGACGTGGTGATATG
GATGACGGATGGCTGGCCGCTGTATGAATCCCGCCTGAAGGGAAAGCTGCACGTAATCAGCAAGCGATAT
ACGCAGCGAATTGAGCGGCATAACCTGAATCTGAGGCAGCACCTGGCACGGCTGGGACGGAAGTCGCTGT
CGTTCTCAAAATCGGTGGAGCTGCATGACAAAGTCATCGGGCATTATCTGAACATAAAACACTATCAATA
AGTTGGAGTCATTACCCAATTATGATAGAATTTACAAGCTATAAGGTTATTGTCCTGGGTTTCAAGCATT
AGTCCATGCAAGTTTTTATGCTTTGCCCATTCTATAGATATATTGATAAGCGCGCTGCCTATGCCTTGCC
CCCTGAAATCCTTACATACGGCGATATCTTCTATATAAAAGATATATTATCTTATCAGTATTGTCAATAT
ATTCAAGGCAATCTGCCTCCTCATCCTCTTCATCCTCTTCGTCTTGGTAGCTTTTTAAATATGGCGCTTC
ATAGAGTAATTCTGTAAAGGTCCAATTCTCGTTTTCATACCTCGGTATAATCTTACCTATCACCTCAAAT
GGTTCGCTGGGTTTATCGCACCCCCGAACACGAGCACGGCACCCGCGACCACTATGCCAAGAATGCCCAA
GGTAAAAATTGCCGGCCCCGCCATGAAGTCCGTGAATGCCCCGACGGCCGAAGTGAAGGGCAGGCCGCCA
CCCAGGCCGCCGCCCTCACTGCCCGGCACCTGGTCGCTGAATGTCGATGCCAGCACCTGCGGCACGTCAA
TGCTTCCGGGCGTCGCGCTCGGGCTGATCGCCCATCCCGTTACTGCCCCGATCCCGGCAATGGCAAGGAC
TGCCAGCGCTGCCATTTTTGGGGTGAGGCCGTTCGCGGCCGAGGGGCGCAGCCCCTGGGGGGATGGGAGG
CCCGCGTTAGCGGGCCGGGAGGGTTCGAGAAGGGGGGGCACCCCCCTTCGGCGTGCGCGGTCACGCGCAC
AGGGCGCAGCCCTGGTTAAAAACAAGGTTTATAAATATTGGTTTAAAAGCAGGTTAAAAGACAGGTTAGC
GGTGGCCGAAAAACGGGCGGAAACCCTTGCAAATGCTGGATTTTCTGCCTGTGGACAGCCCCTCAAATGT
CAATAGGTGCGCCCCTCATCTGTCAGCACTCTGCCCCTCAAGTGTCAAGGATCGCGCCCCTCATCTGTCA
GTAGTCGCGCCCCTCAAGTGTCAATACCGCAGGGCACTTATCCCCAGGCTTGTCCACATCATCTGTGGGA
AACTCGCGTAAAATCAGGCGTTTTCGCCGATTTGCGAGGCTGGCCAGCTCCACGTCGCCGGCCGAAATCG
AGCCTGCCCCTCATCTGTCAACGCCGCGCCGGGTGAGTCGGCCCCTCAAGTGTCAACGTCCGCCCCTCAT
CTGTCAGTGAGGGCCAAGTTTTCCGCGAGGTATCCACAACGCCGGCGGCCGCGGTGTCTCGCACACGGCT
TCGACGGCGTTTCTGGCGCGTTTGCAGGGCCATAGACGGCCGCCAGCCCAGCGGCGAGGGCAACCAGCCC
GGTGAGCGTCGGAAAGGCGC
Features (pLannotate 1.2.2; 36 found; start..end, strand, type, name):
      3..89      -  CDS            traI (fragment): TRAI6_ECOLX - Experimental evidence at protein level: Swiss-Prot protein existence level 1. The initiation process of transfer DNA synthesis requires the interaction of at least three plasmid-specific components (TraH, I, and J) at the transfer origin resulting in the assembly of a specialised nucleoprotein complex - the relaxosome. Site- and strand-specific cleavage at the transfer origin is dependent on TraI and TraJ. From Escherichia coli.
    127..498     -  CDS            traJ: oriT-recognizing protein; traJ
    531..640     -  oriT           oriT: incP origin of transfer
    772..962     +  rep_origin     ori (fragment): high-copy-number ColE1/pMB1/pBR322/pUC origin of replication
   1321..1971    -  CDS            TetR: tetracycline resistance regulatory protein; tetR
   2077..2326    +  CDS            TcR (fragment): tetracycline efflux protein; tetA; confers resistance to tetracycline
   2436..2460    -  misc_feature   RB T-DNA repeat: right border repeat from nopaline C58 T-DNA
   2490..2508    +  misc_feature   MCS (fragment): pUC18/19 multiple cloning site
   2559..2904    +  promoter       CaMV 35S promoter: strong constitutive promoter from cauliflower mosaic virus
   2856..2902    +  promoter       minimal CaMV 35S promoter: minimal 35S promoter from cauliflower mosaic virus
   2914..2932    -  misc_feature   MCS (fragment): pUC18/19 multiple cloning site
   2943..3458    +  CDS            P19_TBSVC: Experimental evidence at protein level: Swiss-Prot protein existence level 1. Acts as a suppressor of RNA-mediated gene silencing, also known as post-transcriptional gene silencing (PTGS), a mechanism of plant viral defense that limits the accumulation of viral RNAs. Binds to short interfering RNAs (siRNAs) with high affinity. Acts as a molecular caliper to specifically select siRNAs based on the length of the duplex region of the RNA (By similarity). From Tomato bushy stunt virus (strain Cherry) (TBSV).
   3531..3707    +  polyA_signal   CaMV poly(A) signal: cauliflower mosaic virus polyadenylation signal
   4210..4551    +  promoter       CaMV 35S promoter: strong constitutive promoter from cauliflower mosaic virus
   4562..4586    +  protein_bind   attB1: mutant version of attB; recombination site for the Gateway® BP reaction BP Clonase™
   4598..5128    +  CDS            BBX19: BBX19_ARATH - Also known as DBB1B From Arabidopsis thaliana (Mouse-ear cress).
   5133..5157    -  protein_bind   attB2: mutant version of attB; recombination site for the Gateway® BP reaction BP Clonase™
   5186..5275    +  CDS            3xHA: three tandem HA epitope tags
   5309..5561    +  terminator     NOS terminator: nopaline synthase terminator and poly(A) signal
   5990..6242    -  terminator     NOS terminator: nopaline synthase terminator and poly(A) signal
   6266..6694    -  CDS            nos (fragment): DHNO_AGRT7 - Protein inferred from homology: Swiss-Prot protein existence level 3. From Agrobacterium tumefaciens (strain T37).
   6710..7735    -  CDS            HygR: aminoglycoside phosphotransferase from E. coli; aph(4)-Ia; confers resistance to hygromycin
   7745..8089    -  promoter       CaMV 35S promoter: strong constitutive promoter from cauliflower mosaic virus
   7746..7792    -  promoter       minimal CaMV 35S promoter: minimal 35S promoter from cauliflower mosaic virus
   8195..8350    +  CDS            lacZα (fragment) (sequence partly withheld): LacZα fragment of β-galactosidase; lacZ fragment
   8348..8648    +  rep_origin     M13 ori (fragment) (sequence partly withheld): M13 bacteriophage origin of replication; arrow indicates direction of (+) strand synthesis
   8649..8779    +  CDS            lacI (fragment): lac repressor; lacI; The lac repressor binds to the lac operator to inhibit transcription in E. coli. This inhibition can be relieved by adding lactose or isopropyl-β-D-thiogalactopyranoside (IPTG).
   8833..8857    -  misc_feature   LB T-DNA repeat: left border repeat from nopaline C58 T-DNA
  10314..10433   -  CDS            tetR (fragment): TETR1_ECOLX - Experimental evidence at protein level: Swiss-Prot protein existence level 1. TetR is the repressor of the tetracycline resistance element; its N-terminal region forms a helix-turn-helix structure and binds DNA. Binding of tetracycline to TetR reduces the repressor affinity for the tetracycline resistance gene (tetA) promoter operator sites. From Escherichia coli.
  10453..11601   -  CDS            trfA: trans-acting replication protein that binds to and activates oriV
  11900..12694   -  CDS            KanR: aminoglycoside phosphotransferase; aphA-3; confers resistance to kanamycin
  12886..13653   +  mobile_element IS1: prokaryotic transposable element IS1
  13662..13811   -  CDS            satA (fragment): STA_BACSU - Also known as yyaR. Experimental evidence at protein level: Swiss-Prot protein existence level 1. Involved in resistance to streptothricin, a broad-spectrum antibiotic produced by streptomycetes. Detoxifies streptothricin via acetylation of the beta amino group of the first beta-lysyl moiety of streptothricin. From Bacillus subtilis (strain 168).
  13810..14004   -  CDS            satA (fragment): STA_BACSU - Also known as yyaR. Experimental evidence at protein level: Swiss-Prot protein existence level 1. Involved in resistance to streptothricin, a broad-spectrum antibiotic produced by streptomycetes. Detoxifies streptothricin via acetylation of the beta amino group of the first beta-lysyl moiety of streptothricin. From Bacillus subtilis (strain 168).
  14007..14282   -  CDS            klaC (fragment): KLAC_ECOLX - Also known as telB. Protein predicted: Swiss-Prot protein existence level 4. Belongs to the kla operon, which is associated with cryptic tellurite resistance, and IncW plasmid fertility inhibition. From Escherichia coli.
  14346..14977   -  rep_origin     oriV: incP origin of replication
