[The description below was written by a language model from this plasmid's Addgene catalogue record and pLannotate feature annotations shown in this document.]
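Description:
pGWB14-LYX080 is a plant binary expression vector built on the pGWB14 backbone and intended for Agrobacterium-mediated transient or stable expression of a Nicotiana benthamiana transcription factor. The annotated 14,987 nt sequence shows a broad-host-range IncP-type replicon, with oriV and its activating replication protein trfA, together with oriT and traJ for conjugal mobilisation. This arrangement allows maintenance in both E. coli and Agrobacterium and fits the recorded low copy number. Bacterial selection is by kanamycin (KanR, aphA-3). Remnants of tetracycline-resistance genes, an IS1 element and other partial backbone sequences are also annotated.

Between the nopaline-type right and left T-DNA borders lie three expression units. The main cassette uses a CaMV 35S promoter to drive the insert, Niben101Scf05536g01001.1, which is flanked by attB1 and attB2 sites and followed by a C-terminal 3xHA tag and a NOS terminator. The annotation software labels this open reading frame by similarity to Arabidopsis BBX19, which suggests, but does not establish, that the gene encodes a B-box-type protein. The record lists Gibson assembly as the cloning method. A second 35S-driven unit, not mentioned in the catalogue fields, encodes the tomato bushy stunt virus P19 silencing suppressor with a CaMV polyadenylation signal. P19 binds siRNAs and typically boosts transgene accumulation in agroinfiltrated leaves. The third unit, in the opposite orientation, is 35S-driven HygR with a NOS terminator, which provides hygromycin selection of stable plant transformants.

The HA epitope allows the transcription factor to be detected or immunoprecipitated. The record does not state any specific downstream application.
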