Addgene plasmid #126298: pGWB14-LYX080
Purpose: With a Nicotiana benthamiana transcription factor in PGWB14 backbone, for Agrobacterium mediated transient or stable expression corresponding transcription factor fused with a C-terminal HA tag.
Depositing lab: Silin Zhong. Depositing organization: Chinese University of Hong Kong.
Backbone
  Vector backbone: pGWB14
  Vector type: Plant Expression
  Selectable markers: Hygromycin
Growth in bacteria
  Bacterial resistance: Kanamycin, 50 μg/mL
  Growth temperature: 37°C
  Growth strain: DH5alpha
  Copy number: Low Copy
Gene/Insert
  Gene/Insert name: Niben101Scf05536g01001.1
  Species: Nicotiana benthamiana
  Promoter: CaMV 35S
  Tag / fusion protein: HA (C terminal on insert)
  Cloning method: Gibson Cloning
Terms and licenses: Academic/Nonprofit Terms; Industry Terms: Not Available to Industry
How to cite: pGWB14-LYX080 was a gift from Silin Zhong (Addgene plasmid # 126298 ; http://n2t.net/addgene:126298 ; RRID:Addgene_126298)
