>Addgene plasmid #126298 | pGWB14-LYX080 | depositor partial sequence | sequence record 241572 | Niben101Scf05536g01001.1
ATGCGGACACTTTGTGATGCTTGTGAAAGTGCTGCTGCCATTCTTTTCTGTGCTGCAGATGAGGCTGCAC
TTTGCCGTGCCTGTGACGAAAAGGTTCATATGTGTAATAAGCTTGCTAGTAGACATGTGAGGGTTGGACT
AGCTAAGCCCAGTGATGTTCCTCGTTGCGACATATGTGAAAATGCACCTGCATTCTTTTACTGTGAGGTT
GATGGAAGTTCTCTTTGTCTGCAATGTGACTTGATTGTACACGTTGGAGGTAAACGAACACACAGTAGAT
ATCTCCTGTTGAGGCAGAAAGTTGAGTTTCCGGGAGACAAACCTGGGCCTACGGAGGAGTTAGCCGGGAA
GACATTAGATCCTGGTGAAAACAAGAGGGAATATAGTCACTCACCAAAGCCAATAGTTGAAGACAATCAA
CAAAATCGCAGATCCTCTCCTGTCGTAGTTTCATATGGGAGTTCAGATGATCATGCCAAGAAGGACAAAA
TGATCGACTTAAATTTGAAGCCAAATCGTTATCATGGT
